Addgene plasmid #37365: pEEF1D-FLAG (pcDNA 3.1+) LG6-1
Depositing lab: David Litchfield. Publication: Unbiased functional proteomics strategy for protein kinase inhibitor validation and identification of bona fide protein kinase substrates: application to identification of EEF1D as a substrate for CK2. Gyenis L, Duncan JS, Turowec JP, Bretner M, Litchfield DW. J Proteome Res. 2011 Nov 4;10(11):4887-901. Epub 2011 Oct 13. 10.1021/pr2008994 PubMed 21936567.
Backbone
  Vector backbone: pcDNA3.1+
  Backbone manufacturer: Invitrogen
  Backbone size w/o insert (bp): 5428
  Total vector size (bp): 6300
  Vector type: Mammalian Expression
  Selectable markers: Neomycin (select with G418)
Growth in bacteria
  Bacterial resistance: Ampicillin, 100 μg/mL
  Growth temperature: 37°C
  Growth strain: DH5alpha
  Copy number: High Copy
Gene/Insert
  Gene/Insert name: EEF1D (alt names: elongation factor 1-delta; EEF1D transcript variant 2)
  Species: H. sapiens (human)
  Insert size (bp): 875
  GenBank ID: gi|25453472
  Entrez Gene: EEF1D (a.k.a. EF-1D, EF1D, FP1047)
  Promoter: CMV
  Tag / fusion protein: Flag (C terminal on insert)
  Cloning method: Restriction Enzyme; 5′ cloning site KpnI (not destroyed); 3′ cloning site EcoRI (not destroyed)
  Sequencing primers: 5′ CMV-F; 3′ BGH-rev
Terms and licenses: Academic/Nonprofit Terms; Industry Terms: Not Available to Industry
How to cite: pEEF1D-FLAG (pcDNA 3.1+) LG6-1 was a gift from David Litchfield (Addgene plasmid # 37365 ; http://n2t.net/addgene:37365 ; RRID:Addgene_37365)
