[The description below was written by a language model from this plasmid's Addgene catalogue record.]
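Description:
pEEF1D-FLAG (pcDNA 3.1+) LG6-1 is a mammalian expression plasmid built on the commercial pcDNA3.1+ backbone, with a total size of about 6.3 kb. It is maintained in E. coli as a high-copy plasmid under ampicillin selection, and it carries a neomycin resistance marker so that transfected mammalian cells can be selected with G418, allowing stable as well as transient expression. No feature table accompanies the record, so details of the backbone elements beyond those listed in the catalogue fields are not documented here.

The payload is an approximately 875 bp insert encoding human EEF1D (eukaryotic translation elongation factor 1-delta, transcript variant 2), a subunit of the elongation factor 1 complex involved in the elongation phase of protein synthesis. The coding sequence was placed between the KpnI and EcoRI sites of the polylinker, both of which remain intact, and is transcribed from the strong constitutive CMV promoter. A FLAG epitope is fused to the C terminus of the protein, enabling detection by immunoblotting or immunofluorescence and recovery by immunoprecipitation with anti-FLAG antibodies. The insert is flanked by the standard CMV forward and BGH reverse primer sites used for sequence verification.

The associated publication describes a functional proteomics strategy for validating protein kinase inhibitors and identifying genuine kinase substrates, in which EEF1D was identified as a substrate of CK2. The construct is therefore suited to expressing tagged EEF1D in mammalian cells to examine its phosphorylation and its response to kinase inhibition.
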