>Addgene plasmid #37365 | pEEF1D-FLAG (pcDNA 3.1+) LG6-1 | depositor partial sequence | sequence record 46981 | insert region
TTGGTACCATGGCTACAAACTTCCTAGCACATGAGAAGATCTGGTTCGACAAGTTCAAATATGACGACGC
AGAAAGGAGATTCTACGAGCAGATGAACGGGCCTGTGGCAGGTGCCTCCCGCCAGGAGAACGGCGCCAGC
GTGATCCTCCGTGACATTGCGAGAGCCAGAGAGAACATCCAGAAATCCCTGGCTGGAAGCTCAGGCCCCG
GGGCCTCCAGCGGCACCAGCGGAGACCACGGTGAGCTCGTCGTCCGGATTGCCAGTCTGGAAGTGGAGAA
CCAGAGTCTGCGTGGCGTGGTACAGGAGCTGCAGCAGGCCATCTCCAAGCTGGAGGCCCGGCTGAACGTG
CTGGAGAAGAGCTCGCCTGGCCACCGGGCCACGGCCCCACAGACCCAGCACGTATCTCCCATGCGCCAAG
TGGAGCCCCCAGCCAAGAAGCCAGCCACACCAGCAGAGGATGACGAGGATGATGACATTGACCTGTTTGG
CAGTGACAATGAGGAGGAGGACAAGGAGGCGGCACAGCTGCGGGAGGAGCGGCTACGGCAGTACGCGGAG
AAGAAGGCCAAGAAGCCTGCACTGGTGGCCAAGTCCTCCATCCTGCTGGATGTCAAGCCTTGGGATGATG
AGACGGACATGGCCCAGCTGGAGGCCTGTGTGCGCTCTATCCAGCTGGACGGGCTGGTCTGGGGGGCTTC
CAAGCTGGTGCCCGTGGGCTACGGTATCCGGAAGCTACAGATTCAGTGTGTGGTGGAGGACGACAAGGTG
GGGACAGACTTGCTGGAGGAGGAGATCACCAAGTTTGAGGAGCACGTGCAGAGTGTCGATATCGCAGCTT
TCAACAAGATCATGGACTACAAAGACGATGACGACAAGTGAGAATTCTGCAGATATCCAGCACAGTGGCG
GCCGCTCGA
