>Addgene plasmid #37365 | pEEF1D-FLAG (pcDNA 3.1+) LG6-1 | addgene partial sequence | sequence record 48045 | CMV_fwd
CTAGAGAACCCACTGCTTACTGGCTTATCGAAATTAATACGACTCACTATAGGGAGACCCAAGCTGGCTA
GCGTTTAAACTTAAGCTTGGTACCATGGCTACAAACTTCCTAGCACATGAGAAGATCTGGTTCGACAAGT
TCAAATATGACGACGCAGAAAGGAGATTCTACGAGCAGATGAACGGGCCTGTGGCAGGTGCCTCCCGCCA
GGAGAACGGCGCCAGCGTGATCCTCCGTGACATTGCGAGAGCCAGAGAGAACATCCAGAAATCCCTGGCT
GGAAGCTCAGGCCCCGGGGCCTCCAGCGGCACCAGCGGAGACCACGGTGAGCTCGTCGTCCGGATTGCCA
GTCTGGAAGTGGAGAACCAGAGTCTGCGTGGCGTGGTACAGGAGCTGCAGCAGGCCATCTCCAAGCTGGA
GGCCCGGCTGAACGTGCTGGAGAAGAGCTCGCCTGGCCACCGGGCCACGGCCCCACAGACCCAGCACGTA
TCTCCCATGCGCCAAGTGGAGCCCCCAGCCAAGAAGCCAGCCACACCAGCAGAGGATGACGAGGATGATG
ACATTGACCTGTTTGGCAGTGACAATGAGGAGGAGGACAAGGAGGCGGCACAGCTGCGGGAGGAGCGGCT
ACGGCAGTACGCGGAGAAGAAGGCCAAGAAGCCTGCACTGGTGGCCAAGTCCTCCATCCTGCTGGATGTC
AAGCCTTGGGATGATGAGACGGACATGGCCCAGCTGGAGGCCTGTGTGCGCTCTATCCAGCTGGACGGGC
TGGTCTGGGGGGCTTCCAAGCTGGTGCCCGTGGGCTACGGTATCCGGAAGCTACAGATTCAGTGTGTGGT
GGAGGACGA
