>Addgene plasmid #37365 | pEEF1D-FLAG (pcDNA 3.1+) LG6-1 | addgene partial sequence | sequence record 48047 | BGH-rev 5'-TAGAAGGCACAGTCGAGG-3'
TGCTGGATATCTGCAGAATTCTCACTTGTCGTCATCGTCTTTGTAGTCCATGATCTTGTTGAAAGCTGCG
ATATCGACACTCTGCACGTGCTCCTCAAACTTGGTGATCTCCTCCTCCAGCAAGTCTGTCCCCACCTTGT
CGTCCTCCACCACACACTGAATCTGTAGCTTCCGGATACCGTAGCCCACGGGCACCAGCTTGGAAGCCCC
CCAGACCAGCCCGTCCAGCTGGATAGAGCGCACACAGGCCTCCAGCTGGGCCATGTCCGTCTCATCATCC
CAAGGCTTGACATCCAGCAGGATGGAGGACTTGGCCACCAGTGCAGGCTTCTTGGCCTTCTTCTCCGCGT
ACTGCCGTAGCCGCTCCTCCCGCAGCTGTGCCGCCTCCTTGTCCTCCTCCTCATTGTCACTGCCAAACAG
GTCAATGTCATCATCCTCGTCATCCTCTGCTGGTGTGGCTGGCTTCTTGGCTGGGGGCTCCACTTGGCGC
ATGGGAGATACGTGCTGGGTCTGTGGGGCCGTGGCCCGGTGGCCAGGCGAGCTCTTCTCCAGCACGTTCA
GCCGGGCCTCCAGCTTGGAGATGGCCTGCTGCAGCTCCTGTACCACGCCACGCAGACTCTGGTTCTCCAC
TTCCAGACTGGCAATCCGGACGACGAGCTCACCGTGGTCTCCGCTGGTGCCGCTGGAGGCCCCGGGGCCT
GAGCTTCCAGCCAGGGATTTCTGGATGTTCTCTCTGGCTCTCGCAATGTCACGGAGGATCACGCTGGCGC
CGTTCTCCTGGCGGGAGGCACCTGCCACAGGCCCGTTCATCTGCTCGTAGAATCTCCTTTCTGCGTCGTC
ATATTTGAACTTGCACAA
